>Addgene plasmid #157538 | pD649-HAsp-LRIG1-COMP5AP-AviTag-9xHis | addgene full sequence | sequence record 446214 | Addgene NGS Result
TTTCAATATTATTGAAGCATTTATCAGGGTTATTGTCTCATGAGCGGATACATATTTGAATGTATTTAGA
AAAATAAACAAATAGGGGTCAGTGTTACAACCAATTAACCAATTCTGAACATTATCGCGAGCCCATTTAT
ACCTGAATATGGCTCATAACACCCCTTGCTCATGACCAAAATCCCTTAACGTGAGTTACGCGCGCGTCGT
TCCACTGAGCGTCAGACCCCGTAGAAAAGATCAAAGGATCTTCTTGAGATCCTTTTTTTCTGCGCGTAAT
CTGCTGCTTGCAAACAAAAAAACCACCGCTACCAGCGGTGGTTTGTTTGCCGGATCAAGAGCTACCAACT
CTTTTTCCGAAGGTAACTGGCTTCAGCAGAGCGCAGATACCAAATACTGTTCTTCTAGTGTAGCCGTAGT
TAGCCCACCACTTCAAGAACTCTGTAGCACCGCCTACATACCTCGCTCTGCTAATCCTGTTACCAGTGGC
TGCTGCCAGTGGCGATAAGTCGTGTCTTACCGGGTTGGACTCAAGACGATAGTTACCGGATAAGGCGCAG
CGGTCGGGCTGAACGGGGGGTTCGTGCACACAGCCCAGCTTGGAGCGAACGACCTACACCGAACTGAGAT
ACCTACAGCGTGAGCTATGAGAAAGCGCCACGCTTCCCGAAGGGAGAAAGGCGGACAGGTATCCGGTAAG
CGGCAGGGTCGGAACAGGAGAGCGCACGAGGGAGCTTCCAGGGGGAAACGCCTGGTATCTTTATAGTCCT
GTCGGGTTTCGCCACCTCTGACTTGAGCGTCGATTTTTGTGATGCTCGTCAGGGGGGCGGAGCCTATGGA
AAAACGCCAGCAACGCGGCCTTTTTACGGTTCCTGGCCTTTTGCTGGCCTTTTGCTCACATGTTCTTTCC
TGCGTTATCCCCTGATTCTGTGGATAACCGTATTACCGCCTTTGAGTGAGCTGATACCGCTCGCCGCAGC
CGAACGACCGAGCGCAGCGAGTCAGTGAGCGAGGAAGCGGAAGGCGAGAGTAGGGAACTGCCAGGCATCA
AACTAAGCAGAAGGCCCCTGACGGATGGCCTTTTTGCGTTTCTACAAACTCTTTCTGTGTTGTAAAACGA
CGGCCAGTCTTAAGCTCGGGCCCCCTGGGCGGTTCTGATAACGAGTAATCGTTAATCCGCAAATAACGTA
AAAACCCGCTTCGGCGGGTTTTTTTATGGGGGGAGTTTAGGGAAAGAGCATTTGTCAGAATATTTAAGGG
CGCCTGTCACTTTGCTTGATATATGAGAATTATTTAACCTTATAAATGAGAAAAAAGCAACGCACTTTAA
ATAAGATACGTTGCTTTTTCGATTGATGAACACCTATAATTAAACTATTCATCTATTATTTATGATTTTT
TGTATATACAATATTTCTAGTTTGTTAAAGAGAATTAAGAAAATAAATCTCGAAAATAATAAAGGGAAAA
TCAGTTTTTGATATCAAAATTATACATGTCAACGATAATACAAAATATAATACAAACTATAAGATGTTAT
CAGTATTTATTATCATTTAGAATAAATTTTGTGTCGCCCTTAATTGTGAGCGGATAACAATTACGAGCTT
CATGCACAGTGGCGTTGACTCAATATTGGCCATTAGCCATATTATTCATTGGTTATATAGCATAAATCAA
TATTGGCTATTGGCCATTGCATACGTTGTATCTATATCATAATATGTACATTTATATTGGCTCATGTCCA
ATATGACCGCCATGTTGGCATTGATTATTGACTAGTTATTAATAGTAATCAATTACGGGGTCATTAGTTC
ATAGCCCATATATGGAGTTCCGCGTTACATAACTTACGGTAAATGGCCCGCCTGGCTGACCGCCCAACGA
CCCCCGCCCATTGACGTCAATAATGACGTATGTTCCCATAGTAACGCCAATAGGGACTTTCCATTGACGT
CAATGGGTGGAGTATTTACGGTAAACTGCCCACTTGGCAGTACATCAAGTGTATCATATGCCAAGTACGC
CCCCTATTGACGTCAATGACGGTAAATGGCCCGCCTGGCATTATGCCCAGTACATGACCTTATGGGACTT
TCCTACTTGGCAGTACATCTACGTATTAGTCATCGCTATTACCATGGTGATGCGGTTTTGGCAGTACATC
AATGGGCGTGGATAGCGGTTTGACTCACGGGGATTTCCAAGTCTCCACCCCATTGACGTCAATGGGAGTT
TGTTTTGGCACCAAAATCAACGGGACTTTCCAAAATGTCGTAACAACTCCGCCCCATTGACGCAAATGGG
CGGTAGGCGTGTACGGTGGGAGGTCTATATAAGCAGAGCTCGTTTAGTGAACCGTCAGATCGCCTGGAGA
CGCCATCCACGCTGTTTTGACCTCCATAGAAGACACCGGGACCGATCCAGCCTCCGCGGCCGGGAACGGT
GCATTGGAACGCGGATTCCCCGTGCCAAGAGTGACGTAAGTACCGCCTATAGAGTCTATAGGCCCACCCC
CTTGGCTTCGTTAGAACGCGGCTACAATTAATACATAACCTTATGTATCATACACATACGATTTAGGTGA
CACTATAGAATAACATCCACTTTGCCTTTCTCTCCACAGGTGTCCACTCCCAGGTCCAACTGCACCTCGG
TTCTATCGAAAACGCGCCTGCTAGCGCCACCATGAAGACCATCATTGCCCTGAGCTACATCTTCTGCCTG
GTGTTCGCTGCGGCCGCCGCTGGACCTAGAGCACCTTGTGCTGCTGCTTGTACATGTGCCGGCGATAGCC
TGGATTGTGGCGGAAGAGGACTTGCTGCTCTGCCTGGCGATCTGCCTAGCTGGACAAGAAGCCTGAACCT
GAGCTACAACAAGCTGAGCGAGATCGACCCTGCCGGCTTCGAGGATCTGCCAAACCTGCAAGAGGTGTAC
CTGAACAACAACGAGCTGACCGCCGTGCCTTCTCTGGGAGCTGCTTCTTCTCACGTGGTGTCCCTGTTTC
TGCAGCACAACAAGATCAGAAGCGTGGAAGGCAGCCAGCTGAAGGCCTACCTGTCTCTGGAAGTGCTGGA
TCTGAGCCTCAACAACATCACCGAAGTGCGGAACACATGCTTCCCTCACGGCCCTCCAATCAAAGAGCTG
AACCTGGCCGGCAACAGAATCGGCACACTGGAACTGGGAGCCTTCGATGGCCTGAGCAGAAGCCTGCTGA
CACTGCGGCTGAGCAAGAACAGAATCACACAGCTGCCTGTGCGGGCCTTCAAGCTGCCTAGACTGACACA
GCTGGACCTGAACCGGAACCGGATCAGACTGATCGAGGGCCTGACCTTCCAGGGCCTGAATTCTCTCGAG
GTGCTGAAGCTGCAGCGGAACAACATCTCCAAGCTGACCGATGGCGCCTTCTGGGGCCTGTCTAAGATGC
ATGTGCTGCATCTCGAGTACAACAGCCTGGTGGAAGTGAACAGCGGCAGCCTGTATGGACTGACAGCCCT
GCATCAGCTGCACCTGTCCAACAACTCTATCGCCAGAATCCACCGGAAAGGCTGGTCCTTCTGCCAGAAA
CTGCACGAGCTGGTGCTGTCCTTCAACAACCTGACCAGACTGGACGAGGAAAGCCTGGCCGAACTGTCTA
GCCTGAGCGTGCTGAGACTGTCCCACAACAGCATCTCTCACATTGCCGAGGGCGCCTTTAAGGGCCTGAG
AAGTCTGAGAGTCCTGGACCTGGACCACAACGAGATCTCCGGCACCATCGAAGATACAAGCGGCGCCTTT
TCTGGCCTGGACAGCCTGAGCAAACTGACCCTGTTCGGCAACAAGATTAAGAGCGTGGCCAAGAGAGCCT
TCAGCGGCCTGGAAGGACTGGAACACCTGAATCTCGGCGGCAACGCCATCAGATCTGTGCAGTTCGACGC
CTTCGTGAAGATGAAGAACCTGAAAGAGCTGCATATCAGCAGCGATAGCTTCCTGTGCGACTGTCAGCTG
AAGTGGCTGCCTCCTTGGCTGATCGGAAGAATGCTGCAGGCCTTTGTGACCGCCACATGTGCCCATCCTG
AGAGCCTGAAGGGCCAGAGCATCTTTAGCGTGCCACCTGAGAGCTTCGTGTGTGACGACTTCCTGAAGCC
TCAGATCATCACCCAGCCTGAGACAACAATGGCCATGGTCGGAAAGGACATCCGGTTTACATGTAGCGCC
GCCAGCAGCAGCTCTAGCCCTATGACCTTCGCCTGGAAGAAAGACAACGAAGTGCTGACCAACGCCGACA
TGGAAAACTTCGTGCATGTGCACGCCCAGGACGGCGAAGTGATGGAGTACACCACAATCCTGCACCTGAG
GCAAGTGACCTTTGGCCACGAGGGCAGATACCAGTGCGTGATCACCAATCACTTCGGCAGCACCTACAGC
CACAAGGCCAGACTGACAGTGAACGTGCTGCCCAGCTTCACCAAGACACCCCACGACATCACCATCCGGA
CCACCACCATGGCTAGACTGGAATGTGCCGCCACCGGCCATCCTAATCCTCAGATCGCTTGGCAGAAAGA
CGGCGGCACAGATTTCCCTGCTGCCAGGGAACGCAGAATGCACGTGATGCCCGACGACGACGTGTTCTTT
ATCACCGACGTGAAGATCGACGATGCCGGCGTGTACAGCTGCACAGCCCAAAATTCTGCCGGCTCCATCA
GCGCCAATGCCACACTGACTGTGCTGGAAACCCCATCTCTGGTGGTGCCCCTGGAAGATAGAGTGGTGTC
TGTGGGAGAAACAGTGGCCCTGCAGTGCAAAGCCACAGGCAACCCTCCACCTCGGATCACCTGGTTCAAA
GGCGATAGACCTCTGAGCCTGACCGAGAGACACCACCTGACACCTGACAATCAGCTGCTGGTGGTCCAGA
ACGTGGTGGCCGAAGATGCCGGCAGATACACATGCGAGATGAGCAATACCCTGGGCACCGAGAGAGCCCA
CTCTCAGCTGTCTGTGCTTCCTGCCGCCGGATGTAGAAAGGATGGCACCACAGTTGGAGGCGCGCCGGAA
GATCAAGTTGATCCAAGATTGATTGATGGCAAGGGCGGATCTCTGGAGGTGCTGTTCCAGGGACCAGGCG
GAAGCGGCAATCCCGGCGGCGATCTGGCCCCCCAGATGCTGCGCGAGCTGCAGGAGACCAATGCCGCCCT
GCAGGACGTGCGCGAGCTGCTGCGCCACCGCGTGAAGGAGATCACCTTCCTGAAGAACACCGTGATGGAG
TGCGACGCCTGCGGTATGCAGCCCTCTAGAGGCTCCGGCTCCATCATCCCAGTTGAGGAGGAGAACCCGG
ACTTCTGGAACCGCGAGGCAGCCGAGGCCCTGGGTGCCGCCAAGAAGCTGCAGCCTGCACAGACAGCCGC
CAAGAACCTCATCATCTTCCTGGGCGATGGGATGGGGGTGTCTACGGTGACAGCTGCCAGGATCCTAAAA
GGGCAGAAGAAGGACAAACTGGGGCCTGAGATACCCCTGGCCATGGACCGCTTCCCATATGTGGCTCTGT
CCAAGACATACAATGTAGACAAACATGTGCCAGACAGTGGAGCCACAGCCACGGCCTACCTGTGCGGGGT
CAAGGGCAACTTCCAGACCATTGGCTTGAGTGCAGCCGCCCGCTTTAACCAGTGCAACACGACACGCGGC
AACGAGGTCATCTCCGTGATGAATCGGGCCAAGAAAGCAGGGAAGTCAGTGGGAGTGGTAACCACCACAC
GAGTGCAGCACGCCTCGCCAGCCGGCACCTACGCCCACACGGTGAACCGCAACTGGTACTCGGACGCCGA
CGTGCCTGCCTCGGCCCGCCAGGAGGGGTGCCAGGACATCGCTACGCAGCTCATCTCCAACATGGACATT
GACGTGATCCTAGGTGGAGGCCGAAAGTACATGTTTCGCATGGGAACCCCAGACCCTGAGTACCCAGATG
ACTACAGCCAAGGTGGGACCAGGCTGGACGGGAAGAATCTGGTGCAGGAATGGCTGGCGAAGCGCCAGGG
TGCCCGGTATGTGTGGAACCGCACTGAGCTCATGCAGGCTTCCCTGGACCCGTCTGTGACCCATCTCATG
GGTCTCTTTGAGCCTGGAGACATGAAATACGAGATCCACCGAGACTCCACACTGGACCCCTCCCTGATGG
AGATGACAGAGGCTGCCCTGCGCCTGCTGAGCAGGAACCCCCGCGGCTTCTTCCTCTTCGTGGAGGGTGG
TCGCATCGACCATGGTCATCATGAAAGCAGGGCTTACCGGGCACTGACTGAGACGATCATGTTCGACGAC
GCCATTGAGAGGGCGGGCCAGCTCACCAGCGAGGAGGACACGCTGAGCCTCGTCACTGCCGACCACTCCC
ACGTCTTCTCCTTCGGAGGCTACCCCCTGCGAGGGAGCTCCATCTTCGGGCTGGCCCCTGGCAAGGCCCG
GGACAGGAAGGCCTACACGGTCCTCCTATACGGAAACGGTCCAGGCTATGTGCTCAAGGACGGCGCCCGG
CCGGATGTTACCGAGAGCGAGAGCGGGAGCCCCGAGTATCGGCAGCAGTCAGCAGTGCCCCTGGACGAAG
AGACCCACGCAGGCGAGGACGTGGCGGTGTTCGCGCGCGGCCCGCAGGCGCACCTGGTTCACGGCGTGCA
GGAGCAGACCTTCATAGCGCACGTCATGGCCTTCGCCGCCTGCCTGGAGCCCTACACCGCCTGCGACCTG
GCGCCCCCCGCCGGCACCACCGACGCCGCGCACCCGGGTGGCGGAGGACTGAACGACATCTTCGAGGCTC
AGAAAATCGAATGGCACGAACATCACCATCACCATCACCATCACCATTAAGGCCGGCCTGTAGTCACTGG
CACAACGCGTTACCCGGTAAGCCAATCGGGTATACACGGTCGTCATACTGCAGACAGGGTTCTTCTACTT
TGCAAGATAGTCTTGAGTAGTAAAATAAATAGATAGAGAAAATCAGCCTCGACTGTGCCTTCTAGTTGCC
AGCCATCTGTTGTTTGCCCCTCCCCCGTGCCTTCCTTGACCCTGGAAGGTGCCACTCCCACTGTCCTTTC
CTAATAAAATGAGGAAATTGCATCACAACACTCAACCCTATCTCGGTCTATTCTTTTGATTTATAAGGGA
TTTTGCCGATTTCGGCCTATTGGTTAAAAAATGAGCTGATTTAACAAAAATTTAACGCGAATTAATTCTG
TGGAATGTGTGTCAGTTAGGGTGTGGAAAGTCCCCAGGCTCCCCAGCAGGCAGAAGTATGCAAAGCATGC
ATCTCAATTAGTCAGCAACCAGGTGTGGAAAGTCCCCAGGCTCCCCAGCAGGCAGAAGTATGCAAAGCAT
GCATCTCAATTAGTCAGCAACCATAGTCCCGCCCCTAACTCCGCCCATCCCGCCCCTAACTCCGCCCAGT
TCCGCCCATTCTCCGCCCCATGGCTGACTAATTTTTTTTATTTATGCAGAGGCCGAGGCCGCCTCTGCCT
CTGAGCTATTCCAGAAGTAGTGAGGAGGCTTTTTTGGAGGCCTAGGCTTTTGCAAAAAGCTCCCGGGAGC
TTGTATATCCATTTTCGGATCTGATCAGCACGTGTTGACAATTAATCATCGGCATAGTATATCGGCATAG
TATAATACGACAAGGTGAGGAACTAAACCATGACCGAGTACAAGCCCACGGTGCGCCTCGCCACCCGCGA
CGACGTCCCCAGGGCCGTACGCACCCTCGCCGCCGCGTTCGCCGACTACCCCGCCACGCGCCACACCGTC
GATCCGGACCGCCACATCGAGCGGGTCACCGAGCTGCAAGAACTCTTCCTCACGCGCGTCGGGCTCGACA
TCGGCAAGGTGTGGGTCGCGGACGACGGCGCCGCGGTGGCGGTCTGGACCACGCCGGAGAGCGTCGAAGC
GGGGGCGGTGTTCGCCGAGATCGGCCCGCGCATGGCCGAGTTGAGCGGTTCCCGGCTGGCCGCGCAGCAA
CAGATGGAAGGCCTCCTGGCGCCGCACCGGCCCAAGGAGCCCGCGTGGTTCCTGGCCACCGTCGGCGTCT
CGCCCGACCACCAGGGCAAGGGTCTGGGCAGCGCCGTCGTGCTCCCCGGAGTGGAGGCGGCCGAGCGCGC
CGGGGTGCCCGCCTTCCTGGAGACATCCGCGCCCCGCAACCTCCCCTTCTACGAGCGGCTCGGCTTCACC
GTCACCGCCGACGTCGAGGTGCCCGAAGGACCGCGCACCTGGTGCATGACCCGCAAGCCCGGTGCCTGAC
ACGTGCTACGAGATTTCGATTCCACCGCCGCCTTCTATGAAAGGTTGGGCTTCGGAATCGTTTTCCGGGA
CGCCGGCTGGATGATCCTCCAGCGCGGGGATCTCATGCTGGAGTTCTTCGCCCACCCCAACTTGTTTATT
GCAGCTTATAATGGTTACAAATAAAGCAATAGCATCACAAATTTCACAAATAAAGCATTTTTTTCACTGC
ATTCTAGTTGTGGTTTGTCCAAACTCATCAATGTATCTTATCATGTCTGTATACCGTCGACCTCTAGCTA
GAGCTTGGCGTAATCATGGTCATTACCAATGCTTAATCAGTGAGGCACCTATCTCAGCGATCTGTCTATT
TCGTTCATCCATAGTTGCCTGACTCCCCGTCGTGTAGATAACTACGATACGGGAGGGCTTACCATCTGGC
CCCAGCGCTGCGATGATACCGCGAGAACCACGCTCACCGGCTCCGGATTTATCAGCAATAAACCAGCCAG
CCGGAAGGGCCGAGCGCAGAAGTGGTCCTGCAACTTTATCCGCCTCCATCCAGTCTATTAATTGTTGCCG
GGAAGCTAGAGTAAGTAGTTCGCCAGTTAATAGTTTGCGCAACGTTGTTGCCATCGCTACAGGCATCGTG
GTGTCACGCTCGTCGTTTGGTATGGCTTCATTCAGCTCCGGTTCCCAACGATCAAGGCGAGTTACATGAT
CCCCCATGTTGTGCAAAAAAGCGGTTAGCTCCTTCGGTCCTCCGATCGTTGTCAGAAGTAAGTTGGCCGC
AGTGTTATCACTCATGGTTATGGCAGCACTGCATAATTCTCTTACTGTCATGCCATCCGTAAGATGCTTT
TCTGTGACTGGTGAGTACTCAACCAAGTCATTCTGAGAATAGTGTATGCGGCGACCGAGTTGCTCTTGCC
CGGCGTCAATACGGGATAATACCGCGCCACATAGCAGAACTTTAAAAGTGCTCATCATTGGAAAACGTTC
TTCGGGGCGAAAACTCTCAAGGATCTTACCGCTGTTGAGATCCAGTTCGATGTAACCCACTCGTGCACCC
AACTGATCTTCAGCATCTTTTACTTTCACCAGCGTTTCTGGGTGAGCAAAAACAGGAAGGCAAAATGCCG
CAAAAAAGGGAATAAGGGCGACACGGAAATGTTGAATACTCATATTCTTCCTT
Features (pLannotate 1.2.2; 24 found; start..end, strand, type, name):
    119..143     -  CDS            KanR (fragment): aminoglycoside phosphotransferase; aph(3')-Ia; confers resistance to kanamycin
    254..842     +  rep_origin     ori: high-copy-number ColE1/pMB1/pBR322/pUC origin of replication
   1067..1084    +  terminator     rrnB T2 terminator (fragment): transcription terminator T2 from the E. coli rrnB gene
   1109..1128    -  CDS            lacZα (fragment): LacZα fragment of β-galactosidase; lacZ fragment
   1584..1600    +  protein_bind   lac operator: The lac repressor binds to the lac operator to inhibit transcription in E. coli. This inhibition can be relieved by adding lactose or isopropyl-β-D-thiogalactopyranoside (IPTG). lac repressor encoded by lacI
   1843..2146    +  enhancer       CMV enhancer: human cytomegalovirus immediate early enhancer
   2147..2350    +  promoter       CMV promoter: human cytomegalovirus (CMV) immediate early promoter
   2486..2529    +  intron         CMV intron (fragment): modified intron A from human cytomegalovirus
   2581..2599    +  promoter       SP6 promoter: promoter for bacteriophage SP6 RNA polymerase
   2603..2640    +  CDS            IgH signal sequence (fragment): signal sequence from the mouse immunoglobulin heavy chain variable region
   2743..5028    +  CDS            LRIG1 (fragment): LRIG1_HUMAN - Also known as LIG1. Experimental evidence at protein level: Swiss-Prot protein existence level 1. Acts as a feedback negative regulator of signaling by receptor tyrosine kinases, through a mechanism that involves enhancement of receptor ubiquitination and accelerated intracellular degradation. From Homo sapiens (Human).
   5125..5304    +  CDS            Comp (fragment): COMP_RAT - Experimental evidence at protein level: Swiss-Prot protein existence level 1. May play a role in the structural integrity of cartilage via its interaction with other extracellular matrix proteins such as the collagens and fibronectin. Can mediate the interaction of chondrocytes with the cartilage extracellular matrix through interaction with cell surface integrin receptors. Could play a role in the pathogenesis of osteoarthritis. Potent suppressor of apoptosis in both primary chondrocytes and transformed cells. Suppresses apoptosis by blocking the activation of caspase-3 and by indu
   5292..6744    +  CDS            SEAP (fragment): secreted alkaline phosphatase from human placenta The natural enzyme has a C-terminal transmembrane sequence that is replaced by a GPI anchor.
   6769..6810    +  CDS            AviTag™ (fragment): peptide tag that allows for enzymatic biotinylation
   6814..6837    +  CDS            8xHis: 8xHis affinity tag
   6983..7094    +  polyA_signal   bGH poly(A) signal: bovine growth hormone polyadenylation signal
   7095..7203    +  rep_origin     f1 ori (fragment): f1 bacteriophage origin of replication; arrow indicates direction of (+) strand synthesis
   7217..7546    +  promoter       SV40 promoter: SV40 enhancer and early promoter
   7594..7641    +  promoter       EM7 promoter: synthetic bacterial promoter&nbsp
   7660..8259    +  CDS            PuroR (fragment): puromycin N-acetyltransferase; pac from Streptomyces; confers resistance to puromycin
   8269..8394    +  CDS            ble (fragment): BLE_KLEPN - Experimental evidence at protein level: Swiss-Prot protein existence level 1. Binding protein with a strong affinity to the bleomycin family of antibiotics. Binds to CL990; an antimitotic-antibiotic compound. From Klebsiella pneumoniae.
   8389..8510    +  polyA_signal   SV40 poly(A) signal: SV40 polyadenylation signal
   8563..9423    -  CDS            AmpR: β-lactamase; bla; confers resistance to ampicillin, carbenicillin, and related antibiotics
   9426..89      -  promoter       AmpR promoter (fragment) (across the origin): bla
