[The description below was written by a language model from this plasmid's Addgene catalogue record and pLannotate feature annotations shown in this document.]
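Description:
pD649-HAsp-LRIG1-COMP5AP-AviTag-9xHis is a mammalian expression plasmid built on the pD649 backbone for producing a secreted, multimerised form of the extracellular domain of human LRIG1, a cell-surface protein annotated as a feedback negative regulator of receptor tyrosine kinase signalling. It is maintained in E. coli as a high-copy plasmid through a ColE1/pUC-type origin and selected with ampicillin via the bla gene. The sequenced record is about 9.4 kb, consistent with the stated backbone plus a roughly 2.3 kb insert.

Expression is driven by the CMV immediate early enhancer and promoter, followed by a fragment of CMV intron A. An SP6 promoter lies just upstream of the coding region and could support in vitro transcription. The name indicates an HA signal peptide, although the automated annotation labels the short leader at this position as an immunoglobulin heavy chain signal sequence fragment. The LRIG1 ectodomain sits between two retained restriction sites and is fused at its C terminus to backbone-encoded modules. These are a coiled-coil segment from rat cartilage oligomeric matrix protein, which (as the "COMP5" name implies) pentamerises the fusion, human placental alkaline phosphatase as an enzymatic reporter, an AviTag for site-specific enzymatic biotinylation, and a polyhistidine tag for purification (9xHis by name, annotated as 8xHis). A bGH polyadenylation signal ends the transcript.

A separate SV40/EM7-driven cassette carries a puromycin resistance gene with an SV40 poly(A) signal, which could allow selection in mammalian cells. The other annotated fragments (KanR, lacZα, ble, f1 ori) appear to be non-functional remnants. The plasmid belongs to a collection used to map extracellular interactions among human immunoglobulin superfamily cell-surface proteins. The depositor notes that some plasmids in the collection may carry a transposase insertion upstream of the CMV promoter, though none is annotated here.
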