Addgene plasmid #157538: pD649-HAsp-LRIG1-COMP5AP-AviTag-9xHis
Purpose: Mammalian expression of cell-surface protein extracellular domain fused to COMP5AP-AviTag-9xHis. Protein is secreted from cells.
Depositing lab: Chris Garcia. Depositing organization: Stanford University. Publication: A Human IgSF Cell-Surface Interactome Reveals a Complex Network of Protein-Protein Interactions. Wojtowicz WM, Vielmetter J, Fernandes RA, Siepe DH, Eastman CL, Chisholm GB, Cox S, Klock H, Anderson PW, Rue SM, Miller JJ, Glaser SM, Bragstad ML, Vance J, Lam AW, Lesley SA, Zinn K, Garcia KC. Cell. 2020 Aug 20;182(4):1027-1043.e17. doi: 10.1016/j.cell.2020.07.025. PubMed 32822567.
Backbone
  Vector backbone: pD649
  Backbone size w/o insert (bp): 7153
  Vector type: Mammalian Expression
Growth in bacteria
  Bacterial resistance: Ampicillin, 100 μg/mL
  Growth temperature: 37°C
  Growth strain: DH5alpha
  Copy number: High Copy
Gene/Insert
  Gene/Insert name: LRIG1
  Species: H. sapiens (human)
  Insert size (bp): 2280
  Entrez Gene: LRIG1 (a.k.a. LIG-1, LIG1)
  Promoter: CMV/SP6
  Tag / fusion protein: COMP5AP-AviTag-9xHis (C terminal on backbone)
  Cloning method: Restriction Enzyme; 5′ cloning site GCGGCCGC (not destroyed); 3′ cloning site GGCGCGCC (not destroyed)
  Sequencing primers: 5′ ATTTAGGTGACACTATAG; 3′ CGTCGCACTCCATCACGGTG
Resource information
  A portion of this plasmid was derived from a plasmid made by: synthesis by ThermoFisher
Terms and licenses: Academic/Nonprofit Terms; Industry Terms: Not Available to Industry
Depositor comments: Some plasmids in this collection may have an IS4-like element ISVsa5 family transposase upstream of the CMV promoter.
How to cite: pD649-HAsp-LRIG1-COMP5AP-AviTag-9xHis was a gift from Chris Garcia (Addgene plasmid # 157538 ; http://n2t.net/addgene:157538 ; RRID:Addgene_157538)
