>Addgene plasmid #157538 | pD649-HAsp-LRIG1-COMP5AP-AviTag-9xHis | depositor partial sequence | sequence record 304186 | insert (extracellular domain)
GCTGGACCTAGAGCACCTTGTGCTGCTGCTTGTACATGTGCCGGCGATAGCCTGGATTGTGGCGGAAGAG
GACTTGCTGCTCTGCCTGGCGATCTGCCTAGCTGGACAAGAAGCCTGAACCTGAGCTACAACAAGCTGAG
CGAGATCGACCCTGCCGGCTTCGAGGATCTGCCAAACCTGCAAGAGGTGTACCTGAACAACAACGAGCTG
ACCGCCGTGCCTTCTCTGGGAGCTGCTTCTTCTCACGTGGTGTCCCTGTTTCTGCAGCACAACAAGATCA
GAAGCGTGGAAGGCAGCCAGCTGAAGGCCTACCTGTCTCTGGAAGTGCTGGATCTGAGCCTCAACAACAT
CACCGAAGTGCGGAACACATGCTTCCCTCACGGCCCTCCAATCAAAGAGCTGAACCTGGCCGGCAACAGA
ATCGGCACACTGGAACTGGGAGCCTTCGATGGCCTGAGCAGAAGCCTGCTGACACTGCGGCTGAGCAAGA
ACAGAATCACACAGCTGCCTGTGCGGGCCTTCAAGCTGCCTAGACTGACACAGCTGGACCTGAACCGGAA
CCGGATCAGACTGATCGAGGGCCTGACCTTCCAGGGCCTGAATTCTCTCGAGGTGCTGAAGCTGCAGCGG
AACAACATCTCCAAGCTGACCGATGGCGCCTTCTGGGGCCTGTCTAAGATGCATGTGCTGCATCTCGAGT
ACAACAGCCTGGTGGAAGTGAACAGCGGCAGCCTGTATGGACTGACAGCCCTGCATCAGCTGCACCTGTC
CAACAACTCTATCGCCAGAATCCACCGGAAAGGCTGGTCCTTCTGCCAGAAACTGCACGAGCTGGTGCTG
TCCTTCAACAACCTGACCAGACTGGACGAGGAAAGCCTGGCCGAACTGTCTAGCCTGAGCGTGCTGAGAC
TGTCCCACAACAGCATCTCTCACATTGCCGAGGGCGCCTTTAAGGGCCTGAGAAGTCTGAGAGTCCTGGA
CCTGGACCACAACGAGATCTCCGGCACCATCGAAGATACAAGCGGCGCCTTTTCTGGCCTGGACAGCCTG
AGCAAACTGACCCTGTTCGGCAACAAGATTAAGAGCGTGGCCAAGAGAGCCTTCAGCGGCCTGGAAGGAC
TGGAACACCTGAATCTCGGCGGCAACGCCATCAGATCTGTGCAGTTCGACGCCTTCGTGAAGATGAAGAA
CCTGAAAGAGCTGCATATCAGCAGCGATAGCTTCCTGTGCGACTGTCAGCTGAAGTGGCTGCCTCCTTGG
CTGATCGGAAGAATGCTGCAGGCCTTTGTGACCGCCACATGTGCCCATCCTGAGAGCCTGAAGGGCCAGA
GCATCTTTAGCGTGCCACCTGAGAGCTTCGTGTGTGACGACTTCCTGAAGCCTCAGATCATCACCCAGCC
TGAGACAACAATGGCCATGGTCGGAAAGGACATCCGGTTTACATGTAGCGCCGCCAGCAGCAGCTCTAGC
CCTATGACCTTCGCCTGGAAGAAAGACAACGAAGTGCTGACCAACGCCGACATGGAAAACTTCGTGCATG
TGCACGCCCAGGACGGCGAAGTGATGGAGTACACCACAATCCTGCACCTGAGGCAAGTGACCTTTGGCCA
CGAGGGCAGATACCAGTGCGTGATCACCAATCACTTCGGCAGCACCTACAGCCACAAGGCCAGACTGACA
GTGAACGTGCTGCCCAGCTTCACCAAGACACCCCACGACATCACCATCCGGACCACCACCATGGCTAGAC
TGGAATGTGCCGCCACCGGCCATCCTAATCCTCAGATCGCTTGGCAGAAAGACGGCGGCACAGATTTCCC
TGCTGCCAGGGAACGCAGAATGCACGTGATGCCCGACGACGACGTGTTCTTTATCACCGACGTGAAGATC
GACGATGCCGGCGTGTACAGCTGCACAGCCCAAAATTCTGCCGGCTCCATCAGCGCCAATGCCACACTGA
CTGTGCTGGAAACCCCATCTCTGGTGGTGCCCCTGGAAGATAGAGTGGTGTCTGTGGGAGAAACAGTGGC
CCTGCAGTGCAAAGCCACAGGCAACCCTCCACCTCGGATCACCTGGTTCAAAGGCGATAGACCTCTGAGC
CTGACCGAGAGACACCACCTGACACCTGACAATCAGCTGCTGGTGGTCCAGAACGTGGTGGCCGAAGATG
CCGGCAGATACACATGCGAGATGAGCAATACCCTGGGCACCGAGAGAGCCCACTCTCAGCTGTCTGTGCT
TCCTGCCGCCGGATGTAGAAAGGATGGCACCACAGTTGGA
